>Addgene plasmid #140700 | pMAK462 | addgene full sequence | sequence record 298982 | Addgene NGS Result
GCCTCTCCCCGCGCGTTGGCCGATTCATTAATGCAGCTGGCACGACAGGTTTCCCGACTGGAAAGCGGGC
AGTGAGCGCAACGCAATTAATGTAAGTTAGCTCACTCATTAGGCACAATTCTCATGTTTGACAGCTTATC
ATCGACTGCACGGTGCACCAATGCTTCTGGCGTCAGGCAGCCATCGGAAGCTGTGGTATGGCTGTGCAGG
TCGTAAATCACTGCATAATTCGTGTCGCTCAAGGCGCACTCCCGTTCTGGATAATGTTTTTTGCGCCGAC
ATCATAACGGTTCTGGCAAATATTCTGAAATGAGCTGTTGACAATTAATCATCGGCTCGTATAATGTGTG
GAATTGTGAGCGGATAACAATTTCACACAGGAAACAGCCAGTCCGTTTAGGTGTTTTCACGAGCAATTGA
CCAACAAGGACCATAGATTATGAAAATAAAAACAGGTGCACGCATCCTCGCATTATCCGCATTAACGACG
ATGATGTTTTCCGCCTCGGCTCTCGCCAAAATCGGATCCCAGGTGCAATTGGTGGAGTCTGGGGGAGGCT
TGGTGCAGCCTGGGGGGTCTCTGAGGCTCTCCTGTGCAGCCTCTGGATTCACATTCAGTGATACCTGGAT
GAACTGGGTCCGCCAGGCTCCAGGGAAGGGGCTCTATTGGATCTCAGCCATCAATCCGGACGGTGGTAAC
ACAGCCTATGCAGACTCCGTCAAGGGCCGGTTCACCATCTCCAGAGACAACGCCAAGAACATGGTGTATC
TGCAGATGGACAACCTGAGACCTGAGGACACGGCCATGTATTACTGCGCAAAGGGTTGGGTTCGCCTTCC
AGATCCCGATCTGGTAAGGGGCCAGGGGACCCAGGTCACAGTCTCCTCCGGTGGAGATATCGGACTGAAC
GACATCTTCGAAGCTCAGAAAATCGAATGGCACGGCTCCCATCACCATCATCACCACTAAGAATTCGATT
ACAAGGATGACGACGATAAGTAAATAAGCTTCAAATAAAACGAAAGGCTCAGTCGAAAGACTGGGCCTTT
CGTTTTATCTGTTGTTTGTCGGTGAACGCTCTCCTGAGTAGGACAAATCCGCCGGGAGCGGATTTGAACG
TTGCGAAGCAACGGCCCGGAGGGTGGCGGGCAGGACGCCCGCCATAAACTGCCAGGCATCAAATTAAGCA
GAAGGCCATCCTGACGGATGGCCTTTTTGCGTTTCTACAAACTCTTTCGGTCCGTTGTTTATTTTTCTAA
ATACATTCAAATATGTATCCGCTCATGAGACAATAACCCTGATAAATGCTTCAATAATATTGAAAAAGGA
AGAGTATGAGTATTCAACATTTCCGTGTCGCCCTTATTCCCTTTTTTGCGGCATTTTGCCTTCCTGTTTT
TGCTCACCCAGAAACGCTGGTGAAAGTAAAAGATGCTGAAGATCAGTTGGGTGCACGAGTGGGTTACATC
GAACTGGATCTCAACAGCGGTAAGATCCTTGAGAGTTTTCGCCCCGAAGAACGTTTCCCAATGATGAGCA
CTTTTAAAGTTCTGCTATGTGGCGCGGTATTATCCCGTGTTGACGCCGGGCAAGAGCAACTCGGTCGCCG
CATACACTATTCTCAGAATGACTTGGTTGAGTACTCACCAGTCACAGAAAAGCATCTTACGGATGGCATG
ACAGTAAGAGAATTATGCAGTGCTGCCATAACCATGAGTGATAACACTGCGGCCAACTTACTTCTGACAA
CGATCGGAGGACCGAAGGAGCTAACCGCTTTTTTGCACAACATGGGGGATCATGTAACTCGCCTTGATCG
TTGGGAACCGGAGCTGAATGAAGCCATACCAAACGACGAGCGTGACACCACGATGCCTGTAGCAATGGCA
ACAACGTTGCGCAAACTATTAACTGGCGAACTACTTACTCTAGCTTCCCGGCAACAATTAATAGACTGGA
TGGAGGCGGATAAAGTTGCAGGACCACTTCTGCGCTCGGCCCTTCCGGCTGGCTGGTTTATTGCTGATAA
ATCTGGAGCCGGTGAGCGTGGGTCTCGCGGTATCATTGCAGCACTGGGGCCAGATGGTAAGCCCTCCCGT
ATCGTAGTTATCTACACGACGGGGAGTCAGGCAACTATGGATGAACGAAATAGACAGATCGCTGAGATAG
GTGCCTCACTGATTAAGCATTGGTAACTGTCAGACCAAGTTTACTCATATATACTTTAGATTGATTTCCT
TAGGACTGAGCGTCAACCCCGTAGAAAAGATCAAAGGATCTTCTTGAGATCCTTTTTTTCTGCGCGTAAT
CTGCTGCTTGCAAACAAAAAAACCACCGCTACCAGCGGTGGTTTGTTTGCCGGATCAAGAGCTACCAACT
CTTTTTCCGAAGGTAACTGGCTTCAGCAGAGCGCAGATACCAAATACTGTCCTTCTAGTGTAGCCGTAGT
TAGGCCACCACTTCAAGAACTCTGTAGCACCGCCTACATACCTCGCTCTGCTAATCCTGTTACCAGTGGC
TGCTGCCAGTGGCGATAAGTCGTGTCTTACCGGGTTGGACTCAAGACGATAGTTACCGGATAAGGCGCAG
CGGTCGGGCTGAACGGGGGGTTCGTGCACACAGCCCAGCTTGGAGCGAACGACCTACACCGAACTGAGAT
ACCTACAGCGTGAGCTATGAGAAAGCGCCACGCTTCCCGAAGGGAGAAAGGCGGACAGGTATCCGGTAAG
CGGCAGGGTCGGAACAGGAGAGCGCACGAGGGAGCTTCCAGGGGGAAACGCCTGGTATCTTTATAGTCCT
GTCGGGTTTCGCCACCTCTGACTTGAGCGTCGATTTTTGTGATGCTCGTCAGGGGGGCGGAGCCTATGGA
AAAACGCCAGCAACGCGGCCTTTTTACGGTTCCTGGCCTTTTGCTGGCCTTTTGCTCACATGTTCCGGTA
CCGCGCCCAACAGTCCCCCGGCCACGGGGCCTGCCACCATACCCACGCCGAAACAAGCGCTCATGAGCCC
GAAGTGGCGAGCCCGATCTTCCCCATCGGTGATGTCGGCGATATAGGCGCCAGCAACCGCACCTGTGGCG
CCGGTGATGCCGGCCACGATGCGTCCGGCGTAGAGGATCGAGATCTCGATCCCGCGAAATTAATACGACT
CACTAGAGGGGAATTGTGAGCGGATAACAATTCCCCTCTAGAAATAATTTTGTTTAACTTTAAGAAGGAG
ATATACCATGAAGGATAACACCGTGCCACTGAAATTGATTGCCCTGTTAGCGAACGGTGAATTTCACTCT
GGCGAGCAGTTGGGTGAAACGCTGGGAATGAGCCGGGCGGCTATTAATAAACACATTCAGACACTGCGTG
ACTGGGGCGTTGATGTCTTTACCGTTCCGGGTAAAGGATACAGCCTGCCTGAGCCTATCCAGTTACTTAA
TGCTAAACAGATATTGGGTCAGCTGGATGGCGGTAGTGTAGCCGTGCTGCCAGTGATTGACTCCACGAAT
CAGTACCTTCTTGATCGTATCGGAGAGCTTAAATCGGGCGATGCTTGCATTGCAGAATACCAGCAGGCTG
GCCGTGGTCGCCGGGGTCGGAAATGGTTTTCGCCTTTTGGCGCAAACTTATATTTGTCGATGTTCTGGCG
TCTGGAACAAGGCCCGGCGGCGGCGATTGGTTTAAGTCTGGTTATCGGTATCGTGATGGCGGAAGTATTA
CGCAAGCTGGGTGCAGATAAAGTTCGTGTTAAATGGCCTAATGACCTCTATCTGCAGGATCGCAAGCTGG
CAGGCATTCTGGTGGAGCTGACTGGCAAAACTGGCGATGCGGCGCAAATAGTCATTGGAGCCGGGATCAA
CATGGCAATGCGCCGTGTTGAAGAGAGTGTCGTTAATCAGGGGTGGATCACGCTGCAGGAAGCGGGGATC
AATCTCGATCGTAATACGTTGGCGGCCATGCTAATACGTGAATTACGTGCTGCGTTGGAACTCTTCGAAC
AAGAAGGATTGGCACCTTATCTGTCGCGCTGGGAAAAGCTGGATAATTTTATTAATCGCCCAGTGAAACT
TATCATTGGTGATAAAGAAATATTTGGCATTTCACGCGGAATAGACAAACAGGGGGCTTTATTACTTGAG
CAGGATGGAATAATAAAACCCTGGATGGGCGGTGAAATATCCCTGCGTAGTGCAGAAAAAGGTAAGCTTT
GATGAGGACTAGTGCGGCCGCACTCGAGCACCACCACCACCACCACTGAGATCCGGCTGCTAACAAAGCC
CGAAAGGAAGCTGAGTTGGCTGCTGCCACCGCTGAGCAATAACTAGCATAACCCCTTGGGGCCTCTAAAC
GGGTCTTGAGGGGTTTTTTGCTGAAAGGAGGAACTATATCCGGATGCTAGCACATGTTCTTTCCTGCGTT
ATCCCCTGATTCTGTGGATAACCGTATTACCGCCTTTGAGTGAGCTGATACCGCTCGCCGCAGCCGAACG
ACCGAGCGCAGCGAGTCAGTGAGCGAGGAAGCGGAAGAGCGCCTGATGCGGTATTTTCTCCTTACGCATC
TGTGCGGTATTTCACACCGCATATAAGGTGCACTGTGACTGGGTCATGGCTGCGCCCCGACACCCGCCAA
CACCCGCTGACGCGCCCTGACGGGCTTGTCTGCTCCCGGCATCCGCTTACAGACAAGCTGTGACCGTCTC
CGGGAGCTGCATGTGTCAGAGGTTTTCACCGTCATCACCGAAACGCGCGAGGCAGCTGCGGTAAAGCTCA
TCAGCGTGGTCGTGCAGCGATTCACAGATGTCTGCCTGTTCATCCGCGTCCAGCTCGTTGAGTTTCTCCA
GAAGCGTTAATGTCTGGCTTCTGATAAAGCGGGCCATGTTAAGGGCGGTTTTTTCCTGTTTGGTCACTGA
TGCCTCCGTGTAAGGGGGATTTCTGTTCATGGGGGTAATGATACCGATGAAACGAGAGAGGATGCTCACG
ATACGGGTTACTGATGATGAACATGCCCGGTTACTGGAACGTTGTGAGGGTAAACAACTGGCGGTATGGA
TGCGGCGGGACCAGAGAAAAATCACTCAGGGTCAATGCCAGCGCTTCGTTAATACAGATGTAGGTGTTCC
ACAGGGTAGCCAGCAGCATCCTGCGATGCAGATCCGGAACATAATGGTGCAGGGCGCTGACTTCCGCGTT
TCCAGACTTTACGAAACACGGAAACCGAAGACCATTCATGTTGTTGCTCAGGTCGCAGACGTTTTGCAGC
AGCAGTCGCTTCACGTTCGCTCGCGTATCGGTGATTCATTCTGCTAACCAGTAAGGCAACCCCGCCAGCC
TAGCCGGGTCCTCAACGACAGGAGCACGATCATGCGCACCCGTGGCCAGGACCCAACGCTGCCCGAAATT
CCGACACCATCGAATGGTGCAAAACCTTTCGCGGTATGGCATGATAGCGCCCGGAAGAGAGTCAATTCAG
GGTGGTGAATGTGAAACCAGTAACGTTATACGATGTCGCAGAGTATGCCGGTGTCTCTTATCAGACCGTT
TCCCGCGTGGTGAACCAGGCCAGCCACGTTTCTGCGAAAACGCGGGAAAAAGTGGAAGCGGCGATGGCGG
AGCTGAATTACATTCCCAACCGCGTGGCACAACAACTGGCGGGCAAACAGTCGTTGCTGATTGGCGTTGC
CACCTCCAGTCTGGCCCTGCACGCGCCGTCGCAAATTGTCGCGGCGATTAAATCTCGCGCCGATCAACTG
GGTGCCAGCGTGGTGGTGTCGATGGTAGAACGAAGCGGCGTCGAAGCCTGTAAAGCGGCGGTGCACAATC
TTCTCGCGCAACGCGTCAGTGGGCTGATCATTAACTATCCGCTGGATGACCAGGATGCCATTGCTGTGGA
AGCTGCCTGCACTAATGTTCCGGCGTTATTTCTTGATGTCTCTGACCAGACACCCATCAACAGTATTATT
TTCTCCCATGAAGACGGTACGCGACTGGGCGTGGAGCATCTGGTCGCATTGGGTCACCAGCAAATCGCGC
TGTTAGCGGGCCCATTAAGTTCTGTCTCGGCGCGTCTGCGTCTGGCTGGCTGGCATAAATATCTCACTCG
CAATCAAATTCAGCCGATAGCGGAACGGGAAGGCGACTGGAGTGCCATGTCCGGTTTTCAACAAACCATG
CAAATGCTGAATGAGGGCATCGTTCCCACTGCGATGCTGGTTGCCAACGATCAGATGGCGCTGGGCGCAA
TGCGCGCCATTACCGAGTCCGGGCTGCGCGTTGGTGCGGATATTTCGGTAGTGGGATACGACGATACCGA
AGACAGCTCATGTTATATCCCGCCGTTAACCACCATCAAACAGGATTTTCGCCTGCTGGGGCAAACCAGC
GTGGACCGCTTGCTGCAACTCTCTCAGGGCCAGGCGGTGAAGGGCAATCAGCTGTTGCCCGTCTCACTGG
TGAAAAGAAAAACCACCCTGGCGCCCAATACACAAACC
Features (pLannotate 1.2.2; 28 found; start..end, strand, type, name):
     88..109     +  protein_bind   CAP binding site: CAP binding activates transcription in the presence of cAMP. E. coli catabolite activator protein
    128..145     +  promoter       tet promoter (fragment): E. coli promoter for tetracycline efflux protein gene
    318..346     +  promoter       tac promoter: strong E. coli promoter; hybrid between the trp and lac UV5 promoters
    354..370     +  protein_bind   lac operator: The lac repressor binds to the lac operator to inhibit transcription in E. coli. This inhibition can be relieved by adding lactose or isopropyl-β-D-thiogalactopyranoside (IPTG). lac repressor encoded by lacI
    440..524     +  CDS            MBP (fragment): maltose binding protein from E. coli; malE; This gene encodes a signal sequence that can direct MBP to the bacterial periplasm.
    530..889     +  CDS            HVM38_MOUSE: Experimental evidence at protein level: Swiss-Prot protein existence level 1. From Mus musculus (Mouse).
    905..944     +  CDS            AviTag™ (fragment): peptide tag that allows for enzymatic biotinylation
    975..1000    +  CDS            3xFLAG (fragment): three tandem FLAG® epitope tags
   1012..1098    +  terminator     rrnB T1 terminator: Escherichia coli rrnB; transcription terminator T1 from the E. coli rrnB gene
   1190..1217    +  terminator     rrnB T2 terminator: transcription terminator T2 from the E. coli rrnB gene
   1264..1335    +  promoter       AmpR promoter: bla
   1336..2196    +  CDS            AmpR: β-lactamase; bla; confers resistance to ampicillin, carbenicillin, and related antibiotics
   2284..2872    +  rep_origin     ori: high-copy-number ColE1/pMB1/pBR322/pUC origin of replication
   2943..3119    -  CDS            TcR (fragment): tetracycline efflux protein; tet; confers resistance to tetracycline
   3138..3160    +  intron         CMV intron (fragment): modified intron A from human cytomegalovirus (CMV)
   3160..3184    +  protein_bind   lac operator: The lac repressor binds to the lac operator to inhibit transcription in E. coli. This inhibition can be relieved by adding lactose or isopropyl-β-D-thiogalactopyranoside (IPTG). lac repressor encoded by lacI
   3199..3221    +  RBS            RBS: efficient ribosome binding site from bacteriophage T7 gene 10 (Olins and Rangwala, 1989)
   3228..4190    +  CDS            birA: BIRA_ECOLI - Also known as bioR, dhbB. Experimental evidence at protein level: Swiss-Prot protein existence level 1. Acts both as a biotin--[acetyl-CoA-carboxylase] ligase and a biotin-operon repressor. In the presence of ATP, BirA activates biotin to form the BirA-biotinyl-5'-adenylate (BirA-bio-5'-AMP or holoBirA) complex. HoloBirA can either transfer the biotinyl moiety to the biotin carboxyl carrier protein (BCCP) subunit of acetyl-CoA carboxylase, or bind to the biotin operator site and inhibit transcription of the operon. From Escherichia coli (strain K12).
   4229..4246    +  CDS            9xHis (fragment): 9xHis affinity tag
   4256..4305    +  CDS            SET1 (fragment): solubility-enhancement tag derived from T7 phage gene 10B
   4313..4360    +  terminator     T7 terminator: transcription terminator for bacteriophage T7 RNA polymerase
   4391..4517    +  rep_origin     RSF ori (fragment): Plasmids containing the RSF 1030 origin of replication can be propagated in E. coli cells that contain additional plasmids with compatible origins.
   4522..4574    -  misc_feature   bom (fragment): basis of mobility region from pBR322
   4585..4604    -  misc_feature   bom (fragment): basis of mobility region from pBR322
   4706..4897    -  CDS            rop: Rop protein, which maintains plasmids at low copy number; rop
   4914..5294    +  CDS            YPB1_ECOLX: Protein predicted: Swiss-Prot protein existence level 4. From Escherichia coli.
   5393..5470    +  promoter       lacIq promoter: lacI (mutant); In the lacIq allele, a single base change in the promoter boosts expression of the lacI gene about 10-fold.
   5471..75      +  CDS            lacI (across the origin): lac repressor; lacI; The lac repressor binds to the lac operator to inhibit transcription in E. coli. This inhibition can be relieved by adding lactose or isopropyl-β-D-thiogalactopyranoside (IPTG).
