[The description below was written by a language model from this plasmid's Addgene catalogue record and pLannotate feature annotations shown in this document.]
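Description:
pMAK462 is a 6,478-nt bacterial expression plasmid built on the pMal-T-Avi-His/BirA backbone. It is designed to produce a nanobody, recorded as NBαMs/Rt-IgG1-Fc, in Escherichia coli; the name suggests a binder of mouse/rat IgG1 Fc, although the record does not spell this out. The plasmid replicates from a ColE1/pMB1-type origin, with a rop gene and bom remnants from the pBR322 lineage also present, and is selected with ampicillin through the bla gene. A lacI gene driven by the lacIq promoter supplies lac repressor, so expression is IPTG-inducible.

The main cassette uses the tac promoter and lac operator. These are followed by only a short fragment of malE, consistent with the MBP signal sequence, rather than the full maltose-binding protein. That leader is fused to a roughly 360-bp coding region annotated by similarity to a mouse immunoglobulin heavy-chain variable domain, which corresponds to the nanobody insert. Downstream lie an AviTag and a short match called as a 3xFLAG fragment, and the rrnB T1 and T2 terminators close the unit. The backbone name implies a His tag on the product, but none is annotated in this cassette.

A second unit carries a lac operator, a T7 gene 10 ribosome binding site and the E. coli birA biotin ligase gene. It also has a His-tag fragment and a T7 terminator downstream. Its promoter is not annotated. Co-expressed BirA can biotinylate the AviTag enzymatically. Several small hits, such as the CMV intron, TcR, RSF ori and SET1 fragments, are probably backbone remnants or spurious matches. The associated publication describes simplified nanobody production by direct secretion from E. coli, which matches this export-and-tag layout.
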