Addgene plasmid #140700: pMAK462
Purpose: NBαMs/Rt-IgG1-Fc
Depositing lab: Takayuki Iwaki. Depositing organization: Hamamatsu University School of Medicine. Publication: Nanobody production can be simplified by direct secretion from Escherichia coli. Iwaki T, Hara K, Umemura K. Protein Expr Purif. 2020 Feb 13;170:105607. doi: 10.1016/j.pep.2020.105607. PubMed 32062022.
Backbone
  Vector backbone: pMal-T-Avi-His/BirA
  Vector type: Bacterial Expression
Growth in bacteria
  Bacterial resistance: Ampicillin, 100 μg/mL
  Growth temperature: 37°C
  Growth strain: DH5alpha
  Copy number: Unknown
Gene/Insert
  Gene/Insert name: NBαMs/Rt-IgG1-Fc
  Cloning method: Ligation Independent Cloning
  Sequencing primers: 5′ caatttcacacaggaaacagccag; 3′ gtcctactcaggagagcgttc
Terms and licenses: Academic/Nonprofit Terms; Industry Terms: Not Available to Industry
How to cite: pMAK462 was a gift from Takayuki Iwaki (Addgene plasmid # 140700 ; http://n2t.net/addgene:140700 ; RRID:Addgene_140700)
